Addgene plasmid #236181: AAV-CAG-RandE3-P2A-GFP
Purpose: AAV version of constitutive control plasmid
Depositing lab: Don Arnold. Depositing organization: University of Southern California. Publication: A toolbox for ablating excitatory and inhibitory synapses. Bareghamyan A, Deng C, Daoudi S, Yadav SC, Lu X, Zhang W, Campbell RE, Kramer RH, Chenoweth DM, Arnold DB. eLife. 2025 Apr 29;13:RP103757. doi: 10.7554/eLife.103757. PubMed 40298577.
Backbone
  Vector backbone: pAAV-CAG
  Vector type: AAV
Growth in bacteria
  Bacterial resistance: Ampicillin, 100 μg/mL
  Growth temperature: 37°C
  Growth strain: NEB Stable
  Copy number: Unknown
Gene/Insert
  Gene/Insert name: RandE3-P2A-GFP
Terms and licenses: Academic/Nonprofit Terms; Industry Terms: Not Available to Industry
Depositor comments: Please visit https://doi.org/10.1101/2024.09.23.614589 for bioRxiv preprint.
How to cite: AAV-CAG-RandE3-P2A-GFP was a gift from Don Arnold (Addgene plasmid # 236181 ; http://n2t.net/addgene:236181 ; RRID:Addgene_236181)
