[The description below was written by a language model from this plasmid's Addgene catalogue record and pLannotate feature annotations shown in this document.]
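Description:
AAV-CAG-RandE3-P2A-GFP is an adeno-associated virus transfer plasmid built on the pAAV-CAG backbone, described by its depositors as the AAV version of a constitutive control plasmid from a toolkit for ablating excitatory and inhibitory synapses. It is propagated in E. coli through a high-copy ColE1/pUC-type origin and selected with ampicillin via the β-lactamase gene. An f1 phage origin is also present. A recombination-deficient strain is listed for growth, as is usual for plasmids carrying AAV2 inverted terminal repeats. The two ITRs flank the expression cassette and provide the cis elements needed for replication and packaging of the intervening DNA into recombinant AAV particles.

Between the ITRs, a CAG-type promoter (CMV enhancer, chicken β-actin promoter and chimeric intron fragments) drives strong constitutive expression in mammalian cells. The annotated open reading frame begins with a fibronectin-like segment, consistent with a fibronectin-scaffold binding domain, followed by an HA epitope tag and a short fragment matching the E3 ubiquitin ligase Mdm2. The name "RandE3" suggests a binder with a randomized, non-targeting sequence fused to an E3 ligase domain, though the record does not define it explicitly. A further region annotated as a protocadherin-10 fragment lies downstream, and its role is not stated. The P2A peptide named in the insert is not separately annotated, but it would let EGFP be produced as a separate protein from the same transcript, marking transduced cells. A WPRE enhances transcript expression, and an SV40 polyadenylation signal follows, annotated on the reverse strand.

The construct most plausibly serves as a negative control alongside synapse-targeting E3 ligase fusions, delivered by AAV or by direct transfection.
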