Features (pLannotate 1.2.2; 20 found; start..end, strand, type, name):
    191..439     +  enhancer       CMV enhancer (fragment): human cytomegalovirus immediate early enhancer
    441..718     +  promoter       chicken β-actin promoter: No description available
    719..854     +  intron         hybrid intron (fragment): hybrid between chicken β-actin (CBA) and minute virus of mice (MMV) introns (Gray et al., 2011)
    943..1073    +  intron         chimeric intron (fragment): chimera between introns from chicken β-actin and rabbit β-globin
   1136..1396    +  CDS            FINC_PLEWA (fragment): Experimental evidence at transcript level: Swiss-Prot protein existence level 2. Fibronectins bind cell surfaces and various compounds including collagen, fibrin, heparin, DNA, and actin. Fibronectins are involved in cell adhesion, cell motility, opsonization, wound healing, and maintenance of cell shape. May be involved in osteoblast compaction (By similarity). From Pleurodeles waltl (Iberian ribbed newt).
   1409..1435    +  CDS            3xHA (fragment): three tandem HA epitope tags
   1451..1576    +  CDS            Mdm2 (fragment): MDM2_MOUSE - Experimental evidence at protein level: Swiss-Prot protein existence level 1. E3 ubiquitin-protein ligase that mediates ubiquitination of p53/TP53, leading to its degradation by the proteasome (PubMed:15195100, PubMed:21804542). Inhibits p53/TP53- and p73/TP73- mediated cell cycle arrest and apoptosis by binding its transcriptional activation domain (By similarity). Also acts as a ubiquitin ligase E3 toward itself, ARRB1 and ARBB2 (PubMed:11588219). Permits the nuclear export of p53/TP53 (By similarity). Promotes proteasome-dependent ubiquitin-independent degradation of retinoblas
   2012..2308    +  CDS            PCDH10 (fragment): PCD10_HUMAN - Also known as KIAA1400. Experimental evidence at protein level: Swiss-Prot protein existence level 1. Potential calcium-dependent cell-adhesion protein. From Homo sapiens (Human).
   2395..3105    +  CDS            EGFP: the original enhanced GFP (Yang et al., 1996) mammalian codon-optimized
   3119..3707    +  misc_feature   WPRE: woodchuck hepatitis virus posttranscriptional regulatory element
   3750..3871    -  polyA_signal   SV40 poly(A) signal: SV40 polyadenylation signal
   3894..3962    -  CDS            large T antigen (fragment): large T antigen from SV40 (simian virus 40)
   4033..4166    +  repeat_region  AAV2 ITR: inverted terminal repeat of adeno-associated virus serotype 2 inverted
   4160..4216    -  CDS            lacI (fragment): lac repressor; lacI; The lac repressor binds to the lac operator to inhibit transcription in E. coli. This inhibition can be relieved by adding lactose or isopropyl-β-D-thiogalactopyranoside (IPTG).
   4399..4987    -  rep_origin     ori: high-copy-number ColE1/pMB1/pBR322/pUC origin of replication
   5158..6018    -  CDS            AmpR: β-lactamase; bla; confers resistance to ampicillin, carbenicillin, and related antibiotics
   6019..6123    -  promoter       AmpR promoter: bla
   6176..6604    -  rep_origin     f1 ori (sequence partly withheld): f1 bacteriophage origin of replication; arrow indicates direction of (+) strand synthesis
   6609..3       -  CDS            lacZα (fragment) (across the origin): LacZα fragment of β-galactosidase; lacZ fragment
   6673..130     -  repeat_region  AAV2 ITR (fragment) (across the origin): inverted terminal repeat of adeno-associated virus serotype 2 inverted
>Addgene plasmid #236181 | AAV-CAG-RandE3-P2A-GFP | addgene full sequence | sequence record 477544 | Addgene NGS Result
CTGCGCGCTCGCTCGCTCACTGAGGCCGCCCGGGCAAAGCCCGGGCGTCGGGCGACCTTTGGTCGCCCGG
CCTCAGTGAGCGAGCGAGCGCGCAGAGAGGGAGTGGCCAACTCCATCACTAGGGGTTCCTTGTAGTTAAT
GATTAACCCGCCATGCTACTTATCTACGTAGCCATGCTCTAGGAAGAGTACCATTGACGTCAATAATGAC
GTATGTTCCCATAGTAACGCCAATAGGGACTTTCCATTGACGTCAATGGGTGGAGTATTTACGGTAAACT
GCCCACTTGGCAGTACATCAAGTGTATCATATGCCAAGTACGCCCCCTATTGACGTCAATGACGGTAAAT
GGCCCGCCTGGCATTATGCCCAGTACATGACCTTATGGGACTTTCCTACTTGGCAGTACATCTACGTATT
AGTCATCGCTATTACCATGGTCGAGGTGAGCCCCACGTTCTGCTTCACTCTCCCCATCTCCCCCCCCTCC
CCACCCCCAATTTTGTATTTATTTATTTTTTAATTATTTTGTGCAGCGATGGGGGCGGGGGGGGGGGGGG
GGCGCGCGCCRGGGGGGGGGGGGGGGGGSGGGGGGSGGGGSGGGGSGRGGCGGRGAGGKGCGGCGGCAGC
CAATCAGAGCGGCGCGCTCCGAAAGTTTCCTTTTATGGCGAGGCGGCGGCGGCGGCGGCCCTATAAAAAG
CGAAGCGCGCGGCGGGCGGGAGTCGCTGCGCGCTGCCTTCGCCCCGTGCCCCGCTCCGCCGCCGCCTCGC
GCCGCCCGCCCCGGCTCTGACTGACCGCGTTACTCCCACAGGTGAGCGGGCGGGACGGCCCTTCTCCTCC
GGGCTGTAATTAGCGCTTGGTTTAATGACGGCTTGTTTCTTTTCTGTGGCTGCGTGAAAGCCTTGAGGGG
CTCCGGGAGGGCCCTTTGTGCGGGGGGAGCGGCTCGGGGCTGTCCGCGGGGGGACGGCTGCCTTCGGGGG
GGACGGGGCAGGGCGGGGTTCGGCTTCTGGCGTGTGACCGGCGGCTCTAGAGCCTCTGCTAACCATGTTC
ATGCCTTCTTCTTTTTCCTACAGCTCCTGGGCAACGTGCTGGTTATTGTGCTGTCTCATCATTTTGGCAA
AGAATTGGATCCATGCTCGAAGTCGTCGTTGCGACTCCGACCAGCCTCCTAATCAGCTGGCGGGCGACGC
AGGAGCACGCGCGCTACTACCGCATCACCTACGGTGAAACTGGTGGCAATAGCCCTGTCCAGGAATTCAC
CGTGCCTGGCAGCAAGTCCACTGCTACCATCAGCGGCCTGAAACCTGGTGTCGACTATACCATCACGGTG
TACGCCGTCACGCGCGAGCCCCAGGCCAGCTCCGACCAGTCCCCGATCTCCATCAACTACCGCACCAGAT
CAACCGGTTACCCATACGATGTTCCAGATTACGCTGGTGGAAGCACGCGTTGTGTGATTTGCCAGGGGCG
GCCTAAAAATGGTTGCATTGTTCACGGCAAAACCGGACACCTGATGTCATGTTTCACGTGTGCAAAGGCA
CTAGCTGCGGCGAATGCGCCCTGCCCCGTGTGCAGAGCTAGCAAGCTCTCAGGTGGCGGAGGGAGCGGAG
GAGGTGGCTCTGGAGGTGGTGGCTCAGCTGAAGCATGGTACAATCTGGGAAACGCTTATTACAAGCAGGG
CGACTATCAAAAAGCCATTGAGTATTACCAAAAGGCTCTTGAGCTAGACCCTAATAACGCCGAAGCGTGG
TATAACCTAGGCAACGCATATTACAAGCAGGGAGACTACCAAAAGGCAATCGAATATTACCAGAAGGCAC
TCGAACTGGACCCAAATAACGCAGAGGCTTGGTATAATCTGGGAAACGCCTACTATAAACAGGGTGACTA
CCAAAAGGCGATAGAGGACTATCAGAAGGCCTTGGAGCTCGATCCGAACAATCTGCAACGTAGTGCTGGT
GGCGGAGGGTCTGGTGGAGGAGGCTCAGGAGGAGGTGGCGCATCAGGTACCAAGAAGAAACTCAGCAAGT
CAGACATCATGTTGGTGCAGAGCGCCAATGTCCCTAGCAACCCGACCCAGGTGCCGGTAGAGGAGTCCGG
AGGCTTCGGTTCCCATCACCACAATCAGAACTATTGCTATCAGGTCTGCCTCACCCCAGAGTCCGCCAAG
ACCGACCTGATGTTCTTGAAGCCCTGCAGCCCTTCCCGGAGTACAGACGCTGAGCACAATCCCTGTGGAG
CCATCGTCACCGGGTACAGCGACCAGCAACCAGACATCATTTCCAACGGAAGCATTTTGTCCAACGAGAA
TGGTGGATCATGTACAGCTACTAACTTCAGCCTGCTGAAGCAGGCTGGAGACGTGGAGGAGAACCCTGGA
CCTGGAGGTACTGGGGTGAGCAAGGGCGAGGAGCTGTTCACCGGGGTGGTGCCCATCCTGGTCGAGCTGG
ACGGCGACGTAAACGGCCACAAGTTCAGCGTGTCCGGCGAGGGCGAGGGCGATGCCACCTACGGCAAGCT
GACCCTGAAGTTCATCTGCACCACCGGCAAGCTGCCCGTGCCCTGGCCCACCCTCGTGACCACCCTGACC
TACGGCGTGCAGTGCTTCAGCCGCTACCCCGACCACATGAAGCAGCACGACTTCTTCAAGTCCGCCATGC
CCGAAGGCTACGTCCAGGAGCGCACCATCTTCTTCAAGGACGACGGCAACTACAAGACCCGCGCCGAGGT
GAAGTTCGAGGGCGACACCCTGGTGAACCGCATCGAGCTGAAGGGCATCGACTTCAAGGAGGACGGCAAC
ATCCTGGGGCACAAGCTGGAGTACAACTACAACAGCCACAACGTCTATATCATGGCCGACAAGCAGAAGA
ACGGCATCAAGGTGAACTTCAAGATCCGCCACAACATCGAGGACGGCAGCGTGCAGCTCGCCGACCACTA
CCAGCAGAACACCCCCATCGGCGACGGCCCCGTGCTGCTGCCCGACAACCACTACCTGAGCACCCAGTCC
GCCCTGAGCAAAGACCCCAACGAGAAGCGCGATCACATGGTCCTGCTGGAGTTCGTGACCGCCGCCGGGA
TCACTCTCGGCATGGACGAGCTGTAAAAGCTTATCGATAATCAACCTCTGGATTACAAAATTTGTGAAAG
ATTGACTGGTATTCTTAACTATGTTGCTCCTTTTACGCTATGTGGATACGCTGCTTTAATGCCTTTGTAT
CATGCTATTGCTTCCCGTATGGCTTTCATTTTCTCCTCCTTGTATAAATCCTGGTTGCTGTCTCTTTATG
AGGAGTTGTGGCCCGTTGTCAGGCAACGTGGCGTGGTGTGCACTGTGTTTGCTGACGCAACCCCCACTGG
TTGGGGCATTGCCACCACCTGTCAGCTCCTTTCCGGGACTTTCGCTTTCCCCCTCCCTATTGCCACGGCG
GAACTCATCGCCGCCTGCCTTGCCCGCTGCTGGACAGGGGCTCGGCTGTTGGGCACTGACAATTCCGTGG
TGTTGTCGGGGAAATCATCGTCCTTTCCTTGGCTGCTCGCCTGTGTTGCCACCTGGATTCTGCGCGGGAC
GTCCTTCTGCTACGTCCCTTCGGCCCTCAATCCAGCGGACCTTCCTTCCCGCGGCCTGCTGCCGGCTCTG
CGGCCTCTTCCGCGTCTTCGCCTTCGCCCTCAGACGAGTCGGATCTCCCTTTGGGCCGCCTCCCCGCATC
GATACCGTCGACCCGGGCGGCCGCTTCGAGCAGACATGATAAGATACATTGATGAGTTTGGACAAACCAC
AACTAGAATGCAGTGAAAAAAATGCTTTATTTGTGAAATTTGTGATGCTATTGCTTTATTTGTAACCATT
ATAAGCTGCAATAAACAAGTTAACAACAACAATTGCATTCATTTTATGTTTCAGGTTCAGGGGGAGATGT
GGGAGGTTTTTTAAAGCAAGTAAAACCTCTACAAATGTGGTAAAATCGATAAGGATCTTCCTAGAGCATG
GCTACGTAGATAAGTAGCATGGCGGGTTAATCATTAACTACAAGGAACCCCTAGTGATGGAGTTGGCCAC
TCCCTCTCTGCGCGCTCGCTCGCTCACTGAGGCCGGGCGACCAAAGGTCGCCCGACGCCCGGGCTTTGCC
CGGGCGGCCTCAGTGAGCGAGCGAGCGCGCAGCTGCATTAATGAATCGGCCAACGCGCGGGGAGAGGCGG
TTTGCGTATTGGGCGCTCTTCCGCTTCCTCGCTCACTGACTCGCTGCGCTCGGTCGTTCGGCTGCGGCGA
GCGGTATCAGCTCACTCAAAGGCGGTAATACGGTTATCCACAGAATCAGGGGATAACGCAGGAAAGAACA
TGTGAGCAAAAGGCCAGCAAAAGGCCAGGAACCGTAAAAAGGCCGCGTTGCTGGCGTTTTTCCATAGGCT
CCGCCCCCCTGACGAGCATCACAAAAATCGACGCTCAAGTCAGAGGTGGCGAAACCCGACAGGACTATAA
AGATACCAGGCGTTTCCCCCTGGAAGCTCCCTCGTGCGCTCTCCTGTTCCGACCCTGCCGCTTACCGGAT
ACCTGTCCGCCTTTCTCCCTTCGGGAAGCGTGGCGCTTTCTCATAGCTCACGCTGTAGGTATCTCAGTTC
GGTGTAGGTCGTTCGCTCCAAGCTGGGCTGTGTGCACGAACCCCCCGTTCAGCCCGACCGCTGCGCCTTA
TCCGGTAACTATCGTCTTGAGTCCAACCCGGTAAGACACGACTTATCGCCACTGGCAGCAGCCACTGGTA
ACAGGATTAGCAGAGCGAGGTATGTAGGCGGTGCTACAGAGTTCTTGAAGTGGTGGCCTAACTACGGCTA
CACTAGAAGAACAGTATTTGGTATCTGCGCTCTGCTGAAGCCAGTTACCTTCGGAAAAAGAGTTGGTAGC
TCTTGATCCGGCAAACAAACCACCGCTGGTAGCGGTGGTTTTTTTGTTTGCAAGCAGCAGATTACGCGCA
GAAAAAAAGGATCTCAAGAAGATCCTTTGATCTTTTCTACGGGGTCTGACGCTCAGTGGAACGAAAACTC
ACGTTAAGGGATTTTGGTCATGAGATTATCAAAAAGGATCTTCACCTAGATCCTTTTAAATTAAAAATGA
AGTTTTAAATCAATCTAAAGTATATATGAGTAAACTTGGTCTGACAGTTACCAATGCTTAATCAGTGAGG
CACCTATCTCAGCGATCTGTCTATTTCGTTCATCCATAGTTGCCTGACTCCCCGTCGTGTAGATAACTAC
GATACGGGAGGGCTTACCATCTGGCCCCAGTGCTGCAATGATACCGCGAGACCCACGCTCACCGGCTCCA
GATTTATCAGCAATAAACCAGCCAGCCGGAAGGGCCGAGCGCAGAAGTGGTCCTGCAACTTTATCCGCCT
CCATCCAGTCTATTAATTGTTGCCGGGAAGCTAGAGTAAGTAGTTCGCCAGTTAATAGTTTGCGCAACGT
TGTTGCCATTGCTACAGGCATCGTGGTGTCACGCTCGTCGTTTGGTATGGCTTCATTCAGCTCCGGTTCC
CAACGATCAAGGCGAGTTACATGATCCCCCATGTTGTGCAAAAAAGCGGTTAGCTCCTTCGGTCCTCCGA
TCGTTGTCAGAAGTAAGTTGGCCGCAGTGTTATCACTCATGGTTATGGCAGCACTGCATAATTCTCTTAC
TGTCATGCCATCCGTAAGATGCTTTTCTGTGACTGGTGAGTACTCAACCAAGTCATTCTGAGAATAGTGT
ATGCGGCGACCGAGTTGCTCTTGCCCGGCGTCAATACGGGATAATACCGCGCCACATAGCAGAACTTTAA
AAGTGCTCATCATTGGAAAACGTTCTTCGGGGCGAAAACTCTCAAGGATCTTACCGCTGTTGAGATCCAG
TTCGATGTAACCCACTCGTGCACCCAACTGATCTTCAGCATCTTTTACTTTCACCAGCGTTTCTGGGTGA
GCAAAAACAGGAAGGCAAAATGCCGCAAAAAAGGGAATAAGGGCGACACGGAAATGTTGAATACTCATAC
TCTTCCTTTTTCAATATTATTGAAGCATTTATCAGGGTTATTGTCTCATGAGCGGATACATATTTGAATG
TATTTAGAAAAATAAACAAATAGGGGTTCCGCGCACATTTCCCCGAAAAGTGCCACCTAAATTGTAAGCG
TTAATATTTTGTTAAAATTCGCGTTAAATTTTTGTTAAATCAGCTCATTTTTTAACCAATAGGCCGAAAT
CGGCAAAATCCCTTATAAATCAAAAGAATAGACCGAGATAGGGT
[37 nt withheld, positions 6275-6311]
AAAGAACGTGGACTCCAACGTCAAAGG
[49 nt withheld, positions 6339-6387]
T
[91 nt withheld, positions 6389-6479]
G
[124 nt withheld, positions 6481-6604]
CCCATTCGCCATTCAGGCTGCGCAACTGTTGGGAAGGGCGATCGGTGCGGGCCTCTTCGCTATTACGCCA
G
